Addgene plasmid #233372: pLenti_EF1α-NES-Kinprola_PKA_T/A-mEGFP_bGH-PA term_EF1α_FLAG-SV40NLS-Cas9-NLS-T2A-BSD-WPRE-SV40
Purpose: EF1α driven co-expression of the inactive PKA activity recorder negative control with T/A mutation Kinprola_PKA_T/A fused to mEGFP and Cas9 expression through lentivirus transduction
Depositing lab: Kai Johnsson. Depositing organization: Max Planck Institute for Medical Research. Publication: Molecular recording of cellular protein kinase activity with chemical labeling. Sun DE, Ng SW, Zheng Y, Xie S, Schwan N, Breuer P, Hoffmann DC, Michel J, Azorin DD, Boonekamp KE, Winkler F, Wick W, Boutros M, Li Y, Johnsson K. Nat Chem Biol. 2025 Jul 10. doi: 10.1038/s41589-025-01949-6. PubMed 40640555.
Backbone
  Vector backbone: pLenti
  Backbone size w/o insert (bp): 7028
  Vector type: Lentiviral
  Selectable markers: Blasticidin
Growth in bacteria
  Bacterial resistance: Ampicillin, 100 μg/mL
  Growth temperature: 30°C
  Growth strain: NEB Stable
  Copy number: High Copy
Gene/Insert 1
  Gene/Insert name: NES-Kinprola_PKA_T/A-mEGFP
  Species: Synthetic
  Insert size (bp): 2277
  Promoter: EF1α
  Tag / fusion protein: NES (N terminal on insert); mEGFP (C terminal on insert)
  Cloning method: Gibson Cloning
  Sequencing primers: 5′ Unknown
Gene/Insert 2
  Gene/Insert name: FLAG-SV40NLS-Cas9-NLS-T2A-BSD
  Species: Synthetic
  Insert size (bp): 4695
  Promoter: EF1α
  Tag / fusion protein: FLAG (N terminal on insert)
  Cloning method: Gibson Cloning
  Sequencing primers: 5′ Unknown
Terms and licenses: Academic/Nonprofit Terms; Industry Terms: Not Available to Industry
Depositor comments: Please visit https://doi.org/10.1101/2024.09.11.611894 for bioRxiv preprint.
How to cite: pLenti_EF1α-NES-Kinprola_PKA_T/A-mEGFP_bGH-PA term_EF1α_FLAG-SV40NLS-Cas9-NLS-T2A-BSD-WPRE-SV40 was a gift from Kai Johnsson (Addgene plasmid # 233372 ; http://n2t.net/addgene:233372 ; RRID:Addgene_233372)
