[The description below was written by a language model from this plasmid's Addgene catalogue record and pLannotate feature annotations shown in this document.]
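Description:
pLenti_EF1α-NES-Kinprola_PKA_T/A-mEGFP_bGH-PA term_EF1α_FLAG-SV40NLS-Cas9-NLS-T2A-BSD-WPRE-SV40 is a roughly 14 kb third-generation-style, self-inactivating HIV-1 lentiviral transfer plasmid that delivers two separate EF1α-driven expression cassettes to mammalian cells. The viral frame consists of an RSV promoter fused to a truncated 5' LTR, the Ψ packaging signal with a gag fragment, RRE, cPPT/CTS, WPRE and a ΔU3 3' LTR, followed by an SV40 poly(A) signal and SV40 origin. In bacteria it is maintained through a high-copy ColE1/pUC origin and ampicillin resistance. An f1 origin and lac/T7/T3 remnants from the cloning backbone are also present. A partial U6 promoter is annotated upstream of the cPPT, but no guide RNA scaffold is listed.

The first cassette uses an EF-1α core promoter to express NES-Kinprola_PKA_T/A-mEGFP, terminated by a bGH poly(A) signal. The annotation shows two HaloTag fragments and two fragments matching yeast RAD53, followed by mEGFP. This indicates a synthetic recorder built from rearranged HaloTag parts and a RAD53-derived domain, although the record does not spell out its architecture. The N-terminal nuclear export signal should keep the protein cytosolic. The T/A mutation makes this version an inactive negative control for the PKA activity recorder, and mEGFP reports expression.

The second cassette, also under an EF-1α core promoter, encodes FLAG-tagged, NLS-flanked Streptococcus pyogenes Cas9. A T2A self-cleaving peptide links it to blasticidin S deaminase, so blasticidin selection enriches for Cas9-expressing transduced cells. The construct is intended to generate cells co-expressing the control recorder and Cas9 by lentiviral transduction. Guide RNAs would presumably be supplied separately.
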