Features (pLannotate 1.2.2; 35 found; start..end, strand, type, name):
      1..227     +  promoter       RSV promoter: Rous sarcoma virus enhancer/promoter
    228..408     +  LTR            5' LTR (truncated): truncated 5' long terminal repeat (LTR) from HIV-1
    455..580     +  misc_feature   HIV-1 Ψ: packaging signal of human immunodeficiency virus type 1
    564..902     +  CDS            HIV-1 gag (fragment): gag protein from human immunodeficiency virus 1; gag
    923..1134    +  promoter       EF-1α core promoter: core promoter for human elongation factor EF-1α
   1223..1642    +  CDS            HaloTag® (fragment): modified bacterial dehalogenase that forms covalent bonds with chloroalkane derivatives
   1688..2101    +  CDS            HaloTag® (fragment): modified bacterial dehalogenase that forms covalent bonds with chloroalkane derivatives
   2237..2506    +  CDS            RAD53 (fragment): RAD53_YEAST - Also known as MEC2, SAD1, SPK1. Experimental evidence at protein level: Swiss-Prot protein existence level 1. Controls S-phase checkpoint as well as G1 and G2 DNA damage checkpoints. Phosphorylates proteins on serine, threonine, and tyrosine. Prevents entry into anaphase and mitotic exit after DNA damage via regulation of the Polo kinase CDC5. Seems to be involved in the phosphorylation of RPH1. From Saccharomyces cerevisiae (strain ATCC 204508 / S288c) (Baker's yeast).
   2522..2674    +  CDS            RAD53 (fragment): RAD53_YEAST - Also known as MEC2, SAD1, SPK1. Experimental evidence at protein level: Swiss-Prot protein existence level 1. Controls S-phase checkpoint as well as G1 and G2 DNA damage checkpoints. Phosphorylates proteins on serine, threonine, and tyrosine. Prevents entry into anaphase and mitotic exit after DNA damage via regulation of the Polo kinase CDC5. Seems to be involved in the phosphorylation of RPH1. From Saccharomyces cerevisiae (strain ATCC 204508 / S288c) (Baker's yeast).
   2720..3436    +  CDS            mEGFP: mEGFP is a basic (constitutively fluorescent) green fluorescent protein published in 2002, derived from Aequorea victoria. It has moderate acid sensitivity.
   3477..3701    +  polyA_signal   bGH poly(A) signal: bovine growth hormone polyadenylation signal
   3856..4089    +  misc_feature   RRE: The Rev response element (RRE) of HIV-1 allows for Rev-dependent mRNA export from the nucleus to the cytoplasm.
   4466..4492    +  CDS            Rev (fragment): human immunodeficiency virus 1 (HIV-1) Rev protein; rev; enhances nuclear export of unspliced and incompletely spliced viral mRNAs
   4496..4676    +  promoter       U6 promoter (fragment): RNA polymerase III promoter for human U6 snRNA
   4717..4834    +  misc_feature   cPPT/CTS: central polypurine tract and central termination sequence of HIV-1
   4903..5114    +  promoter       EF-1α core promoter: core promoter for human elongation factor EF-1α
   5218..6819    +  CDS            Cas9(N): N-terminal portion of Streptococcus pyogenes Cas9 (Zetsche et al., 2015)
   6820..9318    +  CDS            Cas9(C): C-terminal portion of Streptococcus pyogenes Cas9 (Zetsche et al., 2015)
   9436..9834    +  CDS            BSD: blasticidin S deaminase; Aspergillus terreus BSD; confers resistance to blasticidin
   9850..10438   +  misc_feature   WPRE: woodchuck hepatitis virus posttranscriptional regulatory element
  10489..10508   +  misc_feature   cPPT/CTS (fragment): central polypurine tract and central termination sequence of HIV-1
  10510..10743   +  LTR            3' LTR (ΔU3): self-inactivating 3' long terminal repeat (LTR) from HIV-1
  10821..10942   +  polyA_signal   SV40 poly(A) signal: SV40 polyadenylation signal
  10982..11117   +  rep_origin     SV40 ori: SV40 origin of replication
  11138..11156   -  promoter       T7 promoter: promoter for bacteriophage T7 RNA polymerase
  11164..11319   +  CDS            lacZα (fragment): LacZα fragment of β-galactosidase; lacZ fragment
  11324..11752   +  rep_origin     f1 ori (sequence partly withheld): f1 bacteriophage origin of replication; arrow indicates direction of (+) strand synthesis
  11805..11909   +  promoter       AmpR promoter: bla
  11910..12770   +  CDS            AmpR: β-lactamase; bla; confers resistance to ampicillin, carbenicillin, and related antibiotics
  12941..13529   +  rep_origin     ori: high-copy-number ColE1/pMB1/pBR322/pUC origin of replication
  13712..13804   +  CDS            lacI (fragment): lac repressor; lacI; The lac repressor binds to the lac operator to inhibit transcription in E. coli. This inhibition can be relieved by adding lactose or isopropyl-β-D-thiogalactopyranoside (IPTG).
  13817..13838   +  protein_bind   CAP binding site: CAP binding activates transcription in the presence of cAMP. E. coli catabolite activator protein
  13853..13883   +  promoter       lac promoter: promoter for the E. coli lac operon
  13887..13909   +  protein_bind   lac operator (fragment): The lac repressor binds to the lac operator to inhibit transcription in E. coli. This inhibition can be relieved by adding lactose or isopropyl-β-D-thiogalactopyranoside (IPTG). lac repressor encoded by lacI
  13952..13970   +  promoter       T3 promoter: promoter for bacteriophage T3 RNA polymerase
>Addgene plasmid #233372 | pLenti_EF1α-NES-Kinprola_PKA_T/A-mEGFP_bGH-PA term_EF1α_FLAG-SV40NLS-Cas9-NLS-T2A-BSD-WPRE-SV40 | addgene full sequence | sequence record 466777 | Addgene NGS Result
TGTAGTCTTATGCAATACTCTTGTAGTCTTGCAACATGGTAACGATGAGTTAGCAACATGCCTTACAAGG
AGAGAAAAAGCACCGTGCATGCCGATTGGTGGAAGTAAGGTGGTACGATCGTGCCTTATTAGGAAGGCAA
CAGACGGGTCTGACATGGATTGGACGAACCACTGAATTGCCGCATTGCAGAGATATTGTATTTAAGTGCC
TAGCTCGATACATAAACGGGTCTCTCTGGTTAGACCAGATCTGAGCCTGGGAGCTCTCTGGCTAACTAGG
GAACCCACTGCTTAAGCCTCAATAAAGCTTGCCTTGAGTGCTTCAAGTAGTGTGTGCCCGTCTGTTGTGT
GACTCTGGTAACTAGAGATCCCTCAGACCCTTTTAGTCAGTGTGGAAAATCTCTAGCAGTGGCGCCCGAA
CAGGGACTTGAAAGCGAAAGGGAAACCAGAGGAGCTCTCTCGACGCAGGACTCGGCTTGCTGAAGCGCGC
ACGGCAAGAGGCGAGGGGCGGCGACTGGTGAGTACGCCAAAAATTTTGACTAGCGGAGGCTAGAAGGAGA
GAGATGGGTGCGAGAGCGTCAGTATTAAGCGGGGGAGAATTAGATCGCGATGGGAAAAAATTCGGTTAAG
GCCAGGGGGAAAGAAAAAATATAAATTAAAACATATAGTATGGGCAAGCAGGGAGCTAGAACGATTCGCA
GTTAATCCTGGCCTGTTAGAAACATCAGAAGGCTGTAGACAAATACTGGGACAGCTACAACCATCCCTTC
AGACAGGATCAGAAGAACTTAGATCATTATATAATACAGTAGCAACCCTCTATTGTGTGCATCAAAGGAT
AGAGATAAAAGACACCAAGGAAGCTTTAGACAAGATAGAGGAAGAGCAAAACAAAAGTAAGACCACCGCA
CAGCAAGCGGCCGGGCAGAGCGCACATCGCCCACAGTCCCCGAGAAGTTGGGGGGAGGGGTCGGCAATTG
AACCGGTGCCTAGAGAAGGTGGCGCGGGGTAAACTGGGAAAGTGATGTCGTGTACTGGCTCCGCCTTTTT
CCCGAGGGTGGGGGAGAACCGTATATAAGTGCAGTAGTCGCCGTGAACGTTCTTTTTCGCAACGGGTTTG
CCGCCAGAACACAGGTGTCGTGACGCGGGATCCGCCACCATGCTGCAGAACGAGCTTGCTCTTAAGTTGG
CTGGACTTGATATTAACAAGACTGGAGGTTCTGACGTCGGCCGCAAGCTGATCATCGATCAGAACGTTTT
TATCGAGGGTACGCTGCCGATGGGTGTCGTCCGCCCGCTGACTGAAGTCGAGATGGACCATTACCGCGAG
CCGTTCCTGAATCCTGTTGACCGCGAGCCACTGTGGCGCTTCCCAAACGAGCTGCCAATCGCCGGTGAGC
CAGCGAACATCGTCGCGCTGGTCGAAGAATACATGGACTGGCTGCACCAGTCCCCTGTCCCGAAGCTGCT
GTTCTGGGGCACCCCAGGCGTTCTGATCCCACCGGCCGAAGCCGCTCGCCTGGCCAAAAGCCTGCCTAAC
TGCAAGGCTGTGGACATCGGCCCGGGTCTGAATCTGCTGCAAGAAGACAACCCGGACCTGATCGGCAGCG
AGATCGCGCGCTGGCTGTCTACTCTGGAGATTGGTGGCACCGGTGGCTCTGGCGGTACCGGTGGCTCTGG
CGGTTCTATCGGTACTGGCTTTCCATTCGACCCCCATTATGTGGAAGTCCTGGGCGAGCGCATGCACTAC
GTCGATGTTGGTCCGCGCGATGGCACCCCTGTGCTGTTCCTGCACGGTAACCCGACCTCCTCCTACGTGT
GGCGCAACATCATCCCGCATGTTGCACCGACCCATCGCTGCATTGCTCCAGACCTGATCGGTATGGGCAA
ATCCGACAAACCAGACCTGGGTTATTTCTTCGACGACCACGTCCGCTTCATGGATGCCTTCATCGAAGCC
CTGGGTCTGGAAGAGGTCGTCCTGGTCATTCACGACTGGGGCTCCGCTCTGGGTTTCCACTGGGCCAAGC
GCAATCCAGAGCGCGTCAAAGGTATTGCATTTATGGAGTTCATCCGCCCTATCCCGACCTGGGACGAATG
GGCTCCGGGTTCTCTGCGTCGCGCCGCCCTGGTGGACCCTCCTCCTCCGCCACCGCCACCACCGCCGCCG
CCGCCACCACCACCTCCTCCGCCTCCTCCACCACCACCGCCACCGCCTCCACCACCTGGCGGCAGCGCCT
GTGACTATCATTTAGGAAACATTTCAAGACTGTCAAATAAGCATTTCCAAATACTACTAGGAGAAGACGG
TAACCTTTTATTGAATGACATTTCCACTAATGGGACCTGGTTAAATGGGCAAAAAGTCGAGAAGAACAGC
TATCAGTTACTGTCTCAAGGTGATGAAATAACCGTTGGTGTAGGCGTGGAATCAGATATTTTATCTCTGG
TCATTTTCATAAACGACAAATTTAAGCAGTGCCTCGAGCAGAACAAAGTTGATCGCGGTGGCGGTATGCA
TAAGTTTTCTCAAGAACAGATCGGCGAAAACATTGTGTGCAGGGTCATTTGTACCACGGGTCAAATTCCC
ATCCGAGATTTGTCAGCTGATATTTCACAAGTGCTTAAGGAAAAACGATCCATAAAGAAAGTTTGGACAT
TTGGTAGAAACCCAGGTTCTGCCAAGGAGACCTTCCAGGCCTTCCGCAGCGGAGGTTCTATGGTGAGCAA
GGGCGAGGAGCTGTTCACCGGGGTGGTGCCCATCCTGGTCGAGCTGGACGGCGACGTAAACGGCCACAAG
TTCAGCGTGTCCGGCGAGGGCGAGGGCGATGCCACCTACGGCAAGCTGACCCTGAAGTTCATCTGCACCA
CCGGCAAGCTGCCCGTGCCCTGGCCCACCCTCGTGACCACCCTGACCTACGGCGTGCAGTGCTTCAGCCG
CTACCCCGACCACATGAAGCAGCACGACTTCTTCAAGTCCGCCATGCCCGAAGGCTACGTCCAGGAGCGC
ACCATCTTCTTCAAGGACGACGGCAACTACAAGACCCGCGCCGAGGTGAAGTTCGAGGGCGACACCCTGG
TGAACCGCATCGAGCTGAAGGGCATCGACTTCAAGGAGGACGGCAACATCCTGGGGCACAAGCTGGAGTA
CAACTACAACAGCCACAACGTCTATATCATGGCCGACAAGCAGAAGAACGGCATCAAGGTGAACTTCAAG
ATCCGCCACAACATCGAGGACGGCAGCGTGCAGCTCGCCGACCACTACCAGCAGAACACCCCCATCGGCG
ACGGCCCCGTGCTGCTGCCCGACAACCACTACCTGAGCACCCAGTCCAAACTGAGCAAAGACCCCAACGA
GAAGCGCGATCACATGGTCCTGCTGGAGTTCGTGACCGCCGCCGGGATCACTCTCGGCATGGACGAGCTG
TACAAGTAATCTAGAGGGCCCGTTTAAACCCGCTGATCAGCCTCGACTGTGCCTTCTAGTTGCCAGCCAT
CTGTTGTTTGCCCCTCCCCCGTGCCTTCCTTGACCCTGGAAGGTGCCACTCCCACTGTCCTTTCCTAATA
AAATGAGGAAATTGCATCGCATTGTCTGAGTAGGTGTCATTCTATTCTGGGGGGTGGGGTGGGGCAGGAC
AGCAAGGGGGAGGATTGGGAAGACAATAGCAGGCATGCTGGGGATGCGGTGGGCTCTATGGGGCCGCTGA
TCTTCAGACCTGGAGGAGGAGATATGAGGGACAATTGGAGAAGTGAATTATATAAATATAAAGTAGTAAA
AATTGAACCATTAGGAGTAGCACCCACCAAGGCAAAGAGAAGAGTGGTGCAGAGAGAAAAAAGAGCAGTG
GGAATAGGAGCTTTGTTCCTTGGGTTCTTGGGAGCAGCAGGAAGCACTATGGGCGCAGCGTCAATGACGC
TGACGGTACAGGCCAGACAATTATTGTCTGGTATAGTGCAGCAGCAGAACAATTTGCTGAGGGCTATTGA
GGCGCAACAGCATCTGTTGCAACTCACAGTCTGGGGCATCAAGCAGCTCCAGGCAAGAATCCTGGCTGTG
GAAAGATACCTAAAGGATCAACAGCTCCTGGGGATTTGGGGTTGCTCTGGAAAACTCATTTGCACCACTG
CTGTGCCTTGGAATGCTAGTTGGAGTAATAAATCTCTGGAACAGATTTGGAATCACACGACCTGGATGGA
GTGGGACAGAGAAATTAACAATTACACAAGCTTAATACACTCCTTAATTGAAGAATCGCAAAACCAGCAA
GAAAAGAATGAACAAGAATTATTGGAATTAGATAAATGGGCAAGTTTGTGGAATTGGTTTAACATAACAA
ATTGGCTGTGGTATATAAAATTATTCATAATGATAGTAGGAGGCTTGGTAGGTTTAAGAATAGTTTTTGC
TGTACTTTCTATAGTGAATAGAGTTAGGCAGGGATATTCACCATTATCGTTTCAGACCCACCTCCCAACC
CCGAGGGGACCCAGAGAGGGCCTATTTCCCATGATTCCTTCATATTTGCATATACGATACAAGGCTGTTA
GAGAGATAATTAGAATTAATTTGACTGTAAACACAAAGATATTAGTACAAAATACGTGACGTAGAAAGTA
ATAATTTCTTGGGTAGTTTGCAGTTTTAAAATTATGTTTTAAAATGGACTATCATAAATTCTAGATCTTG
AGACAAATGGCAGTATTCATCCACAATTTTAAAAGAAAAGGGGGGATTGGGGGGTACAGTGCAGGGGAAA
GAATAGTAGACATAATAGCAACAGACATACAAACTAAAGAATTACAAAAACAAATTACAAAAATTCAAAA
TTTTCGGGTTTATTACAGGGACAGCAGAGATCCACTTTGGCGCCGGCTCGAGTGGCTCCGGTGCCCGTCA
GTGGGCAGAGCGCACATCGCCCACAGTCCCCGAGAAGTTGGGGGGAGGGGTCGGCAATTGAACCGGTGCC
TAGAGAAGGTGGCGCGGGGTAAACTGGGAAAGTGATGTCGTGTACTGGCTCCGCCTTTTTCCCGAGGGTG
GGGGAGAACCGTATATAAGTGCAGTAGTCGCCGTGAACGTTCTTTTTCGCAACGGGTTTGCCGCCAGAAC
ACAGGTGTCGTGACGCGGGATCCGCCACCATGGATTACAAAGACGATGACGATAAGATGGCCCCAAAGAA
GAAGCGGAAGGTCGGTATCCACGGAGTCCCAGCAGCCGACAAGAAGTACAGCATCGGCCTGGACATCGGC
ACCAACTCTGTGGGCTGGGCCGTGATCACCGACGAGTACAAGGTGCCCAGCAAGAAATTCAAGGTGCTGG
GCAACACCGACCGGCACAGCATCAAGAAGAACCTGATCGGAGCCCTGCTGTTCGACAGCGGCGAAACAGC
CGAGGCCACCCGGCTGAAGAGAACCGCCAGAAGAAGATACACCAGACGGAAGAACCGGATCTGCTATCTG
CAAGAGATCTTCAGCAACGAGATGGCCAAGGTGGACGACAGCTTCTTCCACAGACTGGAAGAGTCCTTCC
TGGTGGAAGAGGATAAGAAGCACGAGCGGCACCCCATCTTCGGCAACATCGTGGACGAGGTGGCCTACCA
CGAGAAGTACCCCACCATCTACCACCTGAGAAAGAAACTGGTGGACAGCACCGACAAGGCCGACCTGCGG
CTGATCTATCTGGCCCTGGCCCACATGATCAAGTTCCGGGGCCACTTCCTGATCGAGGGCGACCTGAACC
CCGACAACAGCGACGTGGACAAGCTGTTCATCCAGCTGGTGCAGACCTACAACCAGCTGTTCGAGGAAAA
CCCCATCAACGCCAGCGGCGTGGACGCCAAGGCCATCCTGTCTGCCAGACTGAGCAAGAGCAGACGGCTG
GAAAATCTGATCGCCCAGCTGCCCGGCGAGAAGAAGAATGGCCTGTTCGGAAACCTGATTGCCCTGAGCC
TGGGCCTGACCCCCAACTTCAAGAGCAACTTCGACCTGGCCGAGGATGCCAAACTGCAGCTGAGCAAGGA
CACCTACGACGACGACCTGGACAACCTGCTGGCCCAGATCGGCGACCAGTACGCCGACCTGTTTCTGGCC
GCCAAGAACCTGTCCGACGCCATCCTGCTGAGCGACATCCTGAGAGTGAACACCGAGATCACCAAGGCCC
CCCTGAGCGCCTCTATGATCAAGAGATACGACGAGCACCACCAGGACCTGACCCTGCTGAAAGCTCTCGT
GCGGCAGCAGCTGCCTGAGAAGTACAAAGAGATTTTCTTCGACCAGAGCAAGAACGGCTACGCCGGCTAC
ATTGACGGCGGAGCCAGCCAGGAAGAGTTCTACAAGTTCATCAAGCCCATCCTGGAAAAGATGGACGGCA
CCGAGGAACTGCTCGTGAAGCTGAACAGAGAGGACCTGCTGCGGAAGCAGCGGACCTTCGACAACGGCAG
CATCCCCCACCAGATCCACCTGGGAGAGCTGCACGCCATTCTGCGGCGGCAGGAAGATTTTTACCCATTC
CTGAAGGACAACCGGGAAAAGATCGAGAAGATCCTGACCTTCCGCATCCCCTACTACGTGGGCCCTCTGG
CCAGGGGAAACAGCAGATTCGCCTGGATGACCAGAAAGAGCGAGGAAACCATCACCCCCTGGAACTTCGA
GGAAGTGGTGGACAAGGGCGCTTCCGCCCAGAGCTTCATCGAGCGGATGACCAACTTCGATAAGAACCTG
CCCAACGAGAAGGTGCTGCCCAAGCACAGCCTGCTGTACGAGTACTTCACCGTGTATAACGAGCTGACCA
AAGTGAAATACGTGACCGAGGGAATGAGAAAGCCCGCCTTCCTGAGCGGCGAGCAGAAAAAGGCCATCGT
GGACCTGCTGTTCAAGACCAACCGGAAAGTGACCGTGAAGCAGCTGAAAGAGGACTACTTCAAGAAAATC
GAGTGCTTCGACTCCGTGGAAATCTCCGGCGTGGAAGATCGGTTCAACGCCTCCCTGGGCACATACCACG
ATCTGCTGAAAATTATCAAGGACAAGGACTTCCTGGACAATGAGGAAAACGAGGACATTCTGGAAGATAT
CGTGCTGACCCTGACACTGTTTGAGGACAGAGAGATGATCGAGGAACGGCTGAAAACCTATGCCCACCTG
TTCGACGACAAAGTGATGAAGCAGCTGAAGCGGCGGAGATACACCGGCTGGGGCAGGCTGAGCCGGAAGC
TGATCAACGGCATCCGGGACAAGCAGTCCGGCAAGACAATCCTGGATTTCCTGAAGTCCGACGGCTTCGC
CAACAGAAACTTCATGCAGCTGATCCACGACGACAGCCTGACCTTTAAAGAGGACATCCAGAAAGCCCAG
GTGTCCGGCCAGGGCGATAGCCTGCACGAGCACATTGCCAATCTGGCCGGCAGCCCCGCCATTAAGAAGG
GCATCCTGCAGACAGTGAAGGTGGTGGACGAGCTCGTGAAAGTGATGGGCCGGCACAAGCCCGAGAACAT
CGTGATCGAAATGGCCAGAGAGAACCAGACCACCCAGAAGGGACAGAAGAACAGCCGCGAGAGAATGAAG
CGGATCGAAGAGGGCATCAAAGAGCTGGGCAGCCAGATCCTGAAAGAACACCCCGTGGAAAACACCCAGC
TGCAGAACGAGAAGCTGTACCTGTACTACCTGCAGAATGGGCGGGATATGTACGTGGACCAGGAACTGGA
CATCAACCGGCTGTCCGACTACGATGTGGACCATATCGTGCCTCAGAGCTTTCTGAAGGACGACTCCATC
GACAACAAGGTGCTGACCAGAAGCGACAAGAACCGGGGCAAGAGCGACAACGTGCCCTCCGAAGAGGTCG
TGAAGAAGATGAAGAACTACTGGCGGCAGCTGCTGAACGCCAAGCTGATTACCCAGAGAAAGTTCGACAA
TCTGACCAAGGCCGAGAGAGGCGGCCTGAGCGAACTGGATAAGGCCGGCTTCATCAAGAGACAGCTGGTG
GAAACCCGGCAGATCACAAAGCACGTGGCACAGATCCTGGACTCCCGGATGAACACTAAGTACGACGAGA
ATGACAAGCTGATCCGGGAAGTGAAAGTGATCACCCTGAAGTCCAAGCTGGTGTCCGATTTCCGGAAGGA
TTTCCAGTTTTACAAAGTGCGCGAGATCAACAACTACCACCACGCCCACGACGCCTACCTGAACGCCGTC
GTGGGAACCGCCCTGATCAAAAAGTACCCTAAGCTGGAAAGCGAGTTCGTGTACGGCGACTACAAGGTGT
ACGACGTGCGGAAGATGATCGCCAAGAGCGAGCAGGAAATCGGCAAGGCTACCGCCAAGTACTTCTTCTA
CAGCAACATCATGAACTTTTTCAAGACCGAGATTACCCTGGCCAACGGCGAGATCCGGAAGCGGCCTCTG
ATCGAGACAAACGGCGAAACCGGGGAGATCGTGTGGGATAAGGGCCGGGATTTTGCCACCGTGCGGAAAG
TGCTGAGCATGCCCCAAGTGAATATCGTGAAAAAGACCGAGGTGCAGACAGGCGGCTTCAGCAAAGAGTC
TATCCTGCCCAAGAGGAACAGCGATAAGCTGATCGCCAGAAAGAAGGACTGGGACCCTAAGAAGTACGGC
GGCTTCGACAGCCCCACCGTGGCCTATTCTGTGCTGGTGGTGGCCAAAGTGGAAAAGGGCAAGTCCAAGA
AACTGAAGAGTGTGAAAGAGCTGCTGGGGATCACCATCATGGAAAGAAGCAGCTTCGAGAAGAATCCCAT
CGACTTTCTGGAAGCCAAGGGCTACAAAGAAGTGAAAAAGGACCTGATCATCAAGCTGCCTAAGTACTCC
CTGTTCGAGCTGGAAAACGGCCGGAAGAGAATGCTGGCCTCTGCCGGCGAACTGCAGAAGGGAAACGAAC
TGGCCCTGCCCTCCAAATATGTGAACTTCCTGTACCTGGCCAGCCACTATGAGAAGCTGAAGGGCTCCCC
CGAGGATAATGAGCAGAAACAGCTGTTTGTGGAACAGCACAAGCACTACCTGGACGAGATCATCGAGCAG
ATCAGCGAGTTCTCCAAGAGAGTGATCCTGGCCGACGCTAATCTGGACAAAGTGCTGTCCGCCTACAACA
AGCACCGGGATAAGCCCATCAGAGAGCAGGCCGAGAATATCATCCACCTGTTTACCCTGACCAATCTGGG
AGCCCCTGCCGCCTTCAAGTACTTTGACACCACCATCGACCGGAAGAGGTACACCAGCACCAAAGAGGTG
CTGGACGCCACCCTGATCCACCAGAGCATCACCGGCCTGTACGAGACACGGATCGACCTGTCTCAGCTGG
GAGGCGACAAGCGTCCTGCTGCTACTAAGAAAGCTGGTCAAGCTAAGAAAAAGAAAGCTAGCGGCAGCGG
CGAGGGCAGAGGAAGTCTGCTAACATGCGGTGATGTCGAAGAAAATCCAGGCCCAATGGCCAAGCCTTTG
TCTCAAGAAGAATCCACCCTCATTGAAAGAGCAACGGCTACAATCAACAGCATCCCCATCTCTGAAGACT
ACAGCGTCGCCAGCGCAGCTCTCTCTAGCGACGGCCGCATCTTCACTGGTGTCAATGTATATCATTTTAC
TGGGGGACCTTGTGCAGAACTCGTGGTGCTGGGCACTGCTGCTGCTGCGGCAGCTGGCAACCTGACTTGT
ATCGTCGCGATCGGAAATGAGAACAGGGGCATCTTGAGCCCCTGCGGACGGTGCCGACAGGTGCTTCTCG
ATCTGCATCCTGGGATCAAAGCCATAGTGAAGGACAGTGATGGACAGCCGACGGCAGTTGGGATTCGTGA
ATTGCTGCCCTCTGGTTATGTGTGGGAGGGCTAAACGCGTTAAGTCGACAATCAACCTCTGGATTACAAA
ATTTGTGAAAGATTGACTGGTATTCTTAACTATGTTGCTCCTTTTACGCTATGTGGATACGCTGCTTTAA
TGCCTTTGTATCATGCTATTGCTTCCCGTATGGCTTTCATTTTCTCCTCCTTGTATAAATCCTGGTTGCT
GTCTCTTTATGAGGAGTTGTGGCCCGTTGTCAGGCAACGTGGCGTGGTGTGCACTGTGTTTGCTGACGCA
ACCCCCACTGGTTGGGGCATTGCCACCACCTGTCAGCTCCTTTCCGGGACTTTCGCTTTCCCCCTCCCTA
TTGCCACGGCGGAACTCATCGCCGCCTGCCTTGCCCGCTGCTGGACAGGGGCTCGGCTGTTGGGCACTGA
CAATTCCGTGGTGTTGTCGGGGAAATCATCGTCCTTTCCTTGGCTGCTCGCCTGTGTTGCCACCTGGATT
CTGCGCGGGACGTCCTTCTGCTACGTCCCTTCGGCCCTCAATCCAGCGGACCTTCCTTCCCGCGGCCTGC
TGCCGGCTCTGCGGCCTCTTCCGCGTCTTCGCCTTCGCCCTCAGACGAGTCGGATCTCCCTTTGGGCCGC
CTCCCCGCGTCGACTTTAAGACCAATGACTTACAAGGCAGCTGTAGATCTTAGCCACTTTTTAAAAGAAA
AGGGGGGACTGGAAGGGCTAATTCACTCCCAACGAAGACAAGATCTGCTTTTTGCTTGTACTGGGTCTCT
CTGGTTAGACCAGATCTGAGCCTGGGAGCTCTCTGGCTAACTAGGGAACCCACTGCTTAAGCCTCAATAA
AGCTTGCCTTGAGTGCTTCAAGTAGTGTGTGCCCGTCTGTTGTGTGACTCTGGTAACTAGAGATCCCTCA
GACCCTTTTAGTCAGTGTGGAAAATCTCTAGCAGTACGTATAGTAGTTCATGTCATCTTATTATTCAGTA
TTTATAACTTGCAAAGAAATGAATATCAGAGAGTGAGAGGAACTTGTTTATTGCAGCTTATAATGGTTAC
AAATAAAGCAATAGCATCACAAATTTCACAAATAAAGCATTTTTTTCACTGCATTCTAGTTGTGGTTTGT
CCAAACTCATCAATGTATCTTATCATGTCTGGCTCTAGCTATCCCGCCCCTAACTCCGCCCATCCCGCCC
CTAACTCCGCCCAGTTCCGCCCATTCTCCGCCCCATGGCTGACTAATTTTTTTTATTTATGCAGAGGCCG
AGGCCGCCTCGGCCTCTGAGCTATTCCAGAAGTAGTGAGGAGGCTTTTTTGGAGGCCTAGGGACGTACCC
AATTCGCCCTATAGTGAGTCGTATTACGCGCGCTCACTGGCCGTCGTTTTACAACGTCGTGACTGGGAAA
ACCCTGGCGTTACCCAACTTAATCGCCTTGCAGCACATCCCCCTTTCGCCAGCTGGCGTAATAGCGAAGA
GGCCCGCACCGATCGCCCTTCCCAACAGTTGCGCAGCCTGAATGGCGAATGGG
[124 nt withheld, positions 11324-11447]
C
[91 nt withheld, positions 11449-11539]
A
[49 nt withheld, positions 11541-11589]
CCTTTGACGTTGGAGTCCACGTTCTTT
[37 nt withheld, positions 11617-11653]
ACCCTATCTCGGTCTATTCTTTTGATTTATAAGGGATTTTGCCGATTTCGGCCTATTGGTTAAAAAATGA
GCTGATTTAACAAAAATTTAACGCGAATTTTAACAAAATATTAACGCTTACAATTTAGGTGGCACTTTTC
GGGGAAATGTGCGCGGAACCCCTATTTGTTTATTTTTCTAAATACATTCAAATATGTATCCGCTCATGAG
ACAATAACCCTGATAAATGCTTCAATAATATTGAAAAAGGAAGAGTATGAGTATTCAACATTTCCGTGTC
GCCCTTATTCCCTTTTTTGCGGCATTTTGCCTTCCTGTTTTTGCTCACCCAGAAACGCTGGTGAAAGTAA
AAGATGCTGAAGATCAGTTGGGTGCACGAGTGGGTTACATCGAACTGGATCTCAACAGCGGTAAGATCCT
TGAGAGTTTTCGCCCCGAAGAACGTTTTCCAATGATGAGCACTTTTAAAGTTCTGCTATGTGGCGCGGTA
TTATCCCGTATTGACGCCGGGCAAGAGCAACTCGGTCGCCGCATACACTATTCTCAGAATGACTTGGTTG
AGTACTCACCAGTCACAGAAAAGCATCTTACGGATGGCATGACAGTAAGAGAATTATGCAGTGCTGCCAT
AACCATGAGTGATAACACTGCGGCCAACTTACTTCTGACAACGATCGGAGGACCGAAGGAGCTAACCGCT
TTTTTGCACAACATGGGGGATCATGTAACTCGCCTTGATCGTTGGGAACCGGAGCTGAATGAAGCCATAC
CAAACGACGAGCGTGACACCACGATGCCTGTAGCAATGGCAACAACGTTGCGCAAACTATTAACTGGCGA
ACTACTTACTCTAGCTTCCCGGCAACAATTAATAGACTGGATGGAGGCGGATAAAGTTGCAGGACCACTT
CTGCGCTCGGCCCTTCCGGCTGGCTGGTTTATTGCTGATAAATCTGGAGCCGGTGAGCGTGGGTCTCGCG
GTATCATTGCAGCACTGGGGCCAGATGGTAAGCCCTCCCGTATCGTAGTTATCTACACGACGGGGAGTCA
GGCAACTATGGATGAACGAAATAGACAGATCGCTGAGATAGGTGCCTCACTGATTAAGCATTGGTAACTG
TCAGACCAAGTTTACTCATATATACTTTAGATTGATTTAAAACTTCATTTTTAATTTAAAAGGATCTAGG
TGAAGATCCTTTTTGATAATCTCATGACCAAAATCCCTTAACGTGAGTTTTCGTTCCACTGAGCGTCAGA
CCCCGTAGAAAAGATCAAAGGATCTTCTTGAGATCCTTTTTTTCTGCGCGTAATCTGCTGCTTGCAAACA
AAAAAACCACCGCTACCAGCGGTGGTTTGTTTGCCGGATCAAGAGCTACCAACTCTTTTTCCGAAGGTAA
CTGGCTTCAGCAGAGCGCAGATACCAAATACTGTTCTTCTAGTGTAGCCGTAGTTAGGCCACCACTTCAA
GAACTCTGTAGCACCGCCTACATACCTCGCTCTGCTAATCCTGTTACCAGTGGCTGCTGCCAGTGGCGAT
AAGTCGTGTCTTACCGGGTTGGACTCAAGACGATAGTTACCGGATAAGGCGCAGCGGTCGGGCTGAACGG
GGGGTTCGTGCACACAGCCCAGCTTGGAGCGAACGACCTACACCGAACTGAGATACCTACAGCGTGAGCT
ATGAGAAAGCGCCACGCTTCCCGAAGGGAGAAAGGCGGACAGGTATCCGGTAAGCGGCAGGGTCGGAACA
GGAGAGCGCACGAGGGAGCTTCCAGGGGGAAACGCCTGGTATCTTTATAGTCCTGTCGGGTTTCGCCACC
TCTGACTTGAGCGTCGATTTTTGTGATGCTCGTCAGGGGGGCGGAGCCTATGGAAAAACGCCAGCAACGC
GGCCTTTTTACGGTTCCTGGCCTTTTGCTGGCCTTTTGCTCACATGTTCTTTCCTGCGTTATCCCCTGAT
TCTGTGGATAACCGTATTACCGCCTTTGAGTGAGCTGATACCGCTCGCCGCAGCCGAACGACCGAGCGCA
GCGAGTCAGTGAGCGAGGAAGCGGAAGAGCGCCCAATACGCAAACCGCCTCTCCCCGCGCGTTGGCCGAT
TCATTAATGCAGCTGGCACGACAGGTTTCCCGACTGGAAAGCGGGCAGTGAGCGCAACGCAATTAATGTG
AGTTAGCTCACTCATTAGGCACCCCAGGCTTTACACTTTATGCTTCCGGCTCGTATGTTGTGTGGAATTG
TGAGCGGATAACAATTTCACACAGGAAACAGCTATGACCATGATTACGCCAAGCGCGCAATTAACCCTCA
CTAAAGGGAACAAAAGCTGGAGCTGCAAGCTTAA
